>Addgene plasmid #145355 | pCellFree_G06_ZIKV NS3 | addgene full sequence | sequence record 305157 | Addgene NGS Result
GACGTCTAATACGACTCACTATAGGGACATCTTAAGTTTATTTTATTTTATTTTATTTTATTTTATTTTA
TTTTATTTTATTTTATTTTATTTTATTTAACCATGACAGTAATGTATAAAGTCTGTAAAGACATTAAACA
CGTAAGTGAAACCATGGGCACAAGTTTGTACAAAAAAGCAGGCTTCAGTGGCGCCCTCTGGGACGTGCCT
GCTCCCAAAGAAGTGAAGAAAGGAGAGACCACAGATGGAGTGTACAGAGTGATGACTCGCAGACTGCTAG
GTTCAACACAGGTTGGAGTGGGAGTCATGCAAGAGGGAGTCTTCCACACCATGTGGCACGTTACAAAAGG
AGCCGCACTGAGGAGCGGTGAGGGAAGACTTGATCCATACTGGGGGGATGTCAAGCAGGACTTGGTGTCA
TACTGTGGGCCTTGGAAGTTGGATGCAGCTTGGGATGGACTCAGCGAGGTACAGCTTTTGGCCGTACCTC
CCGGAGAGAGGGCCAGAAACATTCAGACCCTGCCTGGAATATTCAAGACAAAGGACGGGGACATCGGAGC
AGTTGCTCTGGACTACCCTGCAGGGACCTCAGGATCTCCGATCCTAGACAAATGTGGAAGAGTGATAGGA
CTCTATGGCAATGGGGTTGTGATCAAGAATGGAAGCTATGTTAGTGCTATAACCCAGGGAAAGAGGGAGG
AGGAGACTCCGGTTGAATGTTTCGAACCCTCG
[1305 nt withheld, positions 733-2037]
AACCCAGCTTTCTTGTACAAAGTGGTGCTGGAGGTGCTCTTCCAGGGCCCGAAGGGCGAGGAGGATAACA
TGGCCATCATCAAGGAGTTCATGCGCTTCAAGGTGCACATGGAGGGCTCCGTGAACGGCCACGAGTTCGA
GATCGAGGGCGAGGGCGAGGGCCGCCCCTACGAGGGCACCCAGACCGCCAAGCTGAAGGTGACCAAGGGT
GGCCCCCTGCCCTTCGCCTGGGACATCCTGTCCCCTCAGTTCATGTACGGCTCCAAGGCCTACGTGAAGC
ACCCCGCCGACATCCCCGACTACTTGAAGCTGTCCTTCCCCGAGGGCTTCAAGTGGGAGCGCGTGATGAA
CTTCGAGGACGGCGGCGTGGTGACCGTGACCCAGGACTCCTCCCTGCAGGACGGCGAGTTCATCTACAAG
GTGAAGCTGCGCGGCACCAACTTCCCCTCCGACGGCCCCGTAATGCAGAAGAAGACTATGGGCTGGGAGG
CCTCCTCCGAGCGGATGTACCCCGAGGACGGCGCCCTGAAGGGCGAGATCAAGCAGAGGCTGAAGCTGAA
GGACGGCGGCCACTACGACGCTGAGGTCAAGACCACCTACAAGGCCAAGAAGCCCGTGCAGCTGCCCGGC
GCCTACAACGTCAACATCAAGTTGGACATCACCTCCCACAACGAGGACTACACCATCGTGGAACAGTACG
AACGCGCCGAGGGCCGCCACTCCACCGGCGGCATGGACGAGCTGTACAAGACCTCTGGTCACCACCATCA
CCACCATCACCACTAAGCGGCCGCCCTCCTCCTCCTTTCTTGTTCCTTTCACGTCGCCTTCTCGGTTGTA
GCTGGCAGACGACGAGTCTTACTTTTACGTGTACTTCTCTATAGATGATGTATGATCTCTCTGCATGCGT
GTTCGTGCATGTGTCCGTGTGTTGGGTACGCGTGGTACCCTGCAGGAAGGAAGCTGAGTTGGCTGCTGCC
ACCGCTGAGCAATAACTAGTAATTACTAGCATAACCCCTTGGGGCCTCTAAACGGGTCTTGAGGGGGTTT
TTTGCTGAAAGGAGGACAGCTGATGATTGTCATGCTTGCCATCTGTTTTCTTGCAAGGTCAGAGGAATTC
GTAATCATGGTCATAGCTGTTTCCTGTGTGAAATTGTTATCCGCTCACAATTCCACACAACATACGAGCC
GGAAGCATAAAGTGTAAAGCCTGGGGTGCCTAATGAGTGAGCTAACTCACATTAATTGCGTTGCGCTCAC
TGCCCGCTTTCCAGTCGGGAAACCTGTCGTGCCAGCTGCATTAATGAATCGGCCAACGCGCGGGGAGAGG
CGGTTTGCGTATTGGGCGCTCTTCCGCTTCCTCGCTCACTGACTCGCTGCGCTCGGTCGTTCGGCTGCGG
CGAGCGGTATCAGCTCACTCAAAGGCGGTAATACGGTTATCCACAGAATCAGGGGATAACGCAGGAAAGA
ACATGTGAGCAAAAGGCCAGCAAAAGGCCAGGAACCGTAAAAAGGCCGCGTTGCTGGCGTTTTTCCATAG
GCTCCGCCCCCCTGACGAGCATCACAAAAATCGACGCTCAAGTCAGAGGTGGCGAAACCCGACAGGACTA
TAAAGATACCAGGCGTTTCCCCCTGGAAGCTCCCTCGTGCGCTCTCCTGTTCCGACCCTGCCGCTTACCG
GATACCTGTCCGCCTTTCTCCCTTCGGGAAGCGTGGCGCTTTCTCATAGCTCACGCTGTAGGTATCTCAG
TTCGGTGTAGGTCGTTCGCTCCAAGCTGGGCTGTGTGCACGAACCCCCCGTTCAGCCCGACCGCTGCGCC
TTATCCGGTAACTATCGTCTTGAGTCCAACCCGGTAAGACACGACTTATCGCCACTGGCAGCAGCCACTG
GTAACAGGATTAGCAGAGCGAGGTATGTAGGCGGTGCTACAGAGTTCTTGAAGTGGTGGCCTAACTACGG
CTACACTAGAAGAACAGTATTTGGTATCTGCGCTCTGCTGAAGCCAGTTACCTTCGGAAAAAGAGTTGGT
AGCTCTTGATCCGGCAAACAAACCACCGCTGGTAGCGGTGGTTTTTTTGTTTGCAAGCAGCAGATTACGC
GCAGAAAAAAAGGATCTCAAGAGGATCCTTTGATCTTTTCTACGGGGTCTGACGCTCAGTGGAACGAAAA
CTCACGTTAAGGGATTTTGGTCATGAGATTATCAAAAAGGATCTTCACCTAGATCCTTTTAAATTAAAAA
TGAAGTTTTAAATCAATCTAAAGTATATATGAGTAAACTTGGTCTGACAGTTACCAATGCTTAATCAGTG
AGGCACCTATCTCAGCGATCTGTCTAGTTCGTTCATCCATAGTTGCCTGACTCCCCGTCGTGTAGATAAC
TACGATACGGGAGGGCTTACCATCTGGCCCCAGTGCTGCAATGATACCGCGAGACCCACGCTCACCGGCT
CCAGATTTATCAGCAATAAACCAGCCAGCCGGAAGGGCCGAGCGCAGAAGTGGTCCTGCAACTTTATCCG
CCTCCATCCAGTCTATTAATTGTTGCCGGGAAGCTAGAGTAAGTAGTTCGCCAGTTAATAGTTTGCGCAA
CGTTGTTGCCATTGCTACAGGCATCGTGGTGTCACGCTCGTCGTTTGGTATGGCTTCATTCAGCTCCGGT
TCCCAACGATCAAGGCGAGTTACATGATCCCCCATGTTGTGCAAAAAAGCGGTTAGCTCCTTCGGTCCTC
CGATCGTTGTCAGAAGTAAGTTGGCCGCAGTGTTATCACTCATGGTTATGGCAGCACTGCATAATTCTCT
TACTGTCATGCCATCCGTAAGATGCTTTTCTGTGACTGGTGAGTACTCAACCAAGTCATTCTGAGAATAG
TGTATGCGGCGACCGAGTTGCTCTTGCCCGGCGTCAATACGGGATAATACCGCGCCACATAGCAGAACTT
TAAAAGTGCTCATCATTGGAAAACGTTCTTCGGGGCGAAAACTCTCAAGGATCTTACCGCTGTTGAGATC
CAGTTCGATGTAACCCACTCGTGCACCCAACTGATCTTCAGCATCTTTTACTTTCACCAGCGTTTCTGGG
TGAGCAAAAACAGGAAGGCAAAATGCCGCAAAAAAGGGAATAAGGGCGACACGGAAATGTTGAATACTCA
TACTCTTCCTTTTTCAATATTATTGAAGCATTTATCAGGGTTATTGTCTCATGAGCGGATACATATTTGA
ATGTATTTAGAAAAATAAACAAATAGGGGTTCCGCGCACATTTCCCCGAAAAGTGCCACCT
Features (pLannotate 1.2.2; 14 found; start..end, strand, type, name):
      7..25      +  promoter       T7 promoter: promoter for bacteriophage T7 RNA polymerase
    160..184     +  protein_bind   attB1: mutant version of attB; recombination site for the Gateway® BP reaction BP Clonase™
    187..2037    +  CDS            POLG_DEN2T (fragment) (sequence partly withheld): Experimental evidence at protein level: Swiss-Prot protein existence level 1. [Serine protease NS3]: Displays three enzymatic activities: serine protease, NTPase and RNA helicase. NS3 serine protease, in association with NS2B, performs its autocleavage and cleaves the polyprotein at dibasic sites in the cytoplasm: C-prM, NS2A-NS2B, NS2B- NS3, NS3-NS4A, NS4A-2K and NS4B-NS5. NS3 RNA helicase binds RNA and unwinds dsRNA in the 3' to 5' direction. From Dengue virus type 2 (strain Tonga/EKB194/1974) (DENV-2).
   2039..2063    -  protein_bind   attB2: mutant version of attB; recombination site for the Gateway® BP reaction BP Clonase™
   2089..2787    +  CDS            mCherry: mCherry is a basic (constitutively fluorescent) red fluorescent protein published in 2004, derived from Discosoma sp.. It is reported to be a very rapidly-maturing monomer with low acid sensitivity.
   2994..3025    +  CDS            SET1 (fragment): solubility-enhancement tag derived from T7 phage gene 10B
   3043..3089    +  terminator     T7 terminator: transcription terminator for bacteriophage T7 RNA polymerase
   3191..3207    -  protein_bind   lac operator: The lac repressor binds to the lac operator to inhibit transcription in E. coli. This inhibition can be relieved by adding lactose or isopropyl-β-D-thiogalactopyranoside (IPTG). lac repressor encoded by lacI
   3215..3245    -  promoter       lac promoter: promoter for the E. coli lac operon
   3260..3281    -  protein_bind   CAP binding site: CAP binding activates transcription in the presence of cAMP. E. coli catabolite activator protein
   3294..3386    -  CDS            lacI (fragment): lac repressor; lacI; The lac repressor binds to the lac operator to inhibit transcription in E. coli. This inhibition can be relieved by adding lactose or isopropyl-β-D-thiogalactopyranoside (IPTG).
   3569..4157    -  rep_origin     ori: high-copy-number ColE1/pMB1/pBR322/pUC origin of replication
   4328..5188    -  CDS            AmpR: β-lactamase; bla; confers resistance to ampicillin, carbenicillin, and related antibiotics
   5189..5293    -  promoter       AmpR promoter: bla
