[The description below was written by a language model from this plasmid's Addgene catalogue record and pLannotate feature annotations shown in this document.]
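Description:
pCellFree_G06_ZIKV NS3 is a Gateway-derived plasmid for producing Zika virus NS3 protein in cell-free transcription/translation systems. It is catalogued as a bacterial expression vector. The name refers to G06, whereas the backbone field lists pCellFree_G08, a discrepancy the record does not resolve. The plasmid is propagated in E. coli as a high-copy construct through a ColE1/pUC-type origin and is selected with ampicillin via the β-lactamase gene and its own promoter. Remnants of a lac promoter/operator, a CAP binding site and a short lacI fragment lie on the opposite strand. They appear to be backbone leftovers rather than part of the expression unit.

The expression cassette begins with a T7 promoter. About 130 nt of unannotated leader sequence follows before attB1, and the record does not describe its function. The NS3 open reading frame, about 1.85 kb, sits between the attB1 and attB2 sites left by Gateway recombination. The automated annotation matched this region to a dengue type 2 polyprotein NS3 fragment, which reflects flavivirus homology, since the catalogue identifies the insert as Zika virus NS3. NS3 is the viral serine protease, NTPase and RNA helicase. Downstream of attB2 the reading frame continues into mCherry, giving a C-terminal red fluorescent fusion. The catalogue also lists a C-terminal 8xHis tag, which is not separately annotated in the feature table. A short hit to a T7 gene 10-derived sequence precedes the T7 terminator that closes the unit.

The associated study mapped interactions among cell-free expressed Zika virus proteins, and the fluorescent fusion would suit detecting the expressed protein in such pairwise interaction assays.
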