Addgene plasmid #145355: pCellFree_G06_ZIKV NS3
Purpose: Cell-free expression vector for Zika virus NS3 protein with C-term mCherry
Depositing lab: Rob Parton. Depositing organization: University of Queensland. Publication: Mapping Interactions among Cell-Free Expressed Zika Virus Proteins. Varasteh Moradi S, Gagoski D, Mureev S, Walden P, McMahon KA, Parton RG, Johnston WA, Alexandrov K. J Proteome Res. 2020 Apr 3;19(4):1522-1532. doi: 10.1021/acs.jproteome.9b00771. Epub 2020 Mar 9. PubMed 32081002.
Backbone
  Vector backbone: pCellFree_G08
  Vector type: Bacterial Expression
Growth in bacteria
  Bacterial resistance: Ampicillin, 100 μg/mL
  Growth temperature: 37°C
  Growth strain: DH5alpha
  Copy number: High Copy
Gene/Insert
  Gene/Insert name: ZIKV NS3
  Species: NC_012532 (ZIKAV)
  Promoter: T7
  Tag / fusion protein: mCherry and 8xHis (C terminal on backbone)
  Cloning method: Gateway Cloning
Terms and licenses: Academic/Nonprofit Terms; Industry Terms: Not Available to Industry
How to cite: pCellFree_G06_ZIKV NS3 was a gift from Rob Parton (Addgene plasmid # 145355 ; http://n2t.net/addgene:145355 ; RRID:Addgene_145355)
